Addgene plasmid #121320: pUC57-Kan_FR13_00104931
Purpose: Level 0 Golden-Gate compatible vector
Depositing lab: Sophien Kamoun. Depositing organization: Sainsbury Laboratory, Norwich. Publication: A Clone Resource of Magnaporthe oryzae Effectors That Share Sequence and Structural Similarities Across Host-Specific Lineages. Petit-Houdenot Y, Langner T, Harant A, Win J, Kamoun S. Mol Plant Microbe Interact. 2020 Aug;33(8):1032-1035. doi: 10.1094/MPMI-03-20-0052-A. Epub 2020 Jun 22. PubMed 32460610.
Backbone
  Vector backbone: pUC57-Kan
  Backbone size w/o insert (bp): 2626
  Vector type: Golden Gate
  Selectable markers: lacZ
Growth in bacteria
  Bacterial resistance: Kanamycin, 50 μg/mL
  Growth temperature: 37°C
  Growth strain: DH5alpha
  Copy number: High Copy
Gene/Insert
  Gene/Insert name: FR13_00104931
  Mutation: Magnaporthe oryzae
  Cloning method: Restriction Enzyme; 5′ cloning site EcoRV (unknown if destroyed); 3′ cloning site EcoRV (unknown if destroyed)
  Sequencing primers: 5′ M13Fw; 3′ M13Rv
Terms and licenses: Academic/Nonprofit Terms; Industry Terms: Not Available to Industry
How to cite: pUC57-Kan_FR13_00104931 was a gift from Sophien Kamoun (Addgene plasmid # 121320 ; http://n2t.net/addgene:121320 ; RRID:Addgene_121320)
