[The description below was written by a language model from this plasmid's Addgene catalogue record and pLannotate feature annotations shown in this document.]
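Description:
pUC57-Kan_FR13_00104931 is a small, high-copy bacterial cloning plasmid (2,887 nt in the deposited full sequence) that serves as a Level 0 module for Golden Gate assembly. It is built on the pUC57-Kan backbone, which replicates in E. coli from a ColE1/pUC-type origin and is selected with kanamycin through an aminoglycoside phosphotransferase gene, annotated here as driven by the bla (AmpR) promoter. The feature table also picks up short remnants of pBR322-lineage sequences (bom, rop and lacI fragments), which are backbone relics rather than functional parts.

The insert, FR13_00104931, is recorded as coming from Magnaporthe oryzae (the organism name appears in the record's mutation field), and the associated resource is a clone collection of effectors from this fungus that share sequence and structural similarities across host-specific lineages. The identifier suggests a gene model from an isolate called FR13, but the record does not describe the encoded protein. The fragment was placed into the EcoRV site of the pUC57 multiple cloning region, which lies within the lacZα cassette. Consistent with this, the annotation shows only a fragment of lacZα, separated from the lac promoter, lac operator and CAP binding site by an unannotated stretch of about 330 nt that presumably holds the insert. lacZ is listed as the screening marker, and M13 forward and reverse primer sites flank the insert for sequence verification.

As a Level 0 part, the plasmid carries no promoter or terminator for expression outside E. coli. It is intended as a donor from which the effector sequence is released by Type IIS digestion and assembled with promoters, tags and terminators into higher-level expression constructs. The specific Type IIS enzyme and overhangs are not stated in the record.
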