Features (pLannotate 1.2.2; 10 found; start..end, strand, type, name):
    137..236     +  misc_feature   bom (fragment): basis of mobility region from pBR322
    242..399     -  CDS            lacZα (fragment): LacZα fragment of β-galactosidase; lacZ fragment
    735..751     -  protein_bind   lac operator: The lac repressor binds to the lac operator to inhibit transcription in E. coli. This inhibition can be relieved by adding lactose or isopropyl-β-D-thiogalactopyranoside (IPTG). lac repressor encoded by lacI
    759..789     -  promoter       lac promoter: promoter for the E. coli lac operon
    804..825     -  protein_bind   CAP binding site: CAP binding activates transcription in the presence of cAMP. E. coli catabolite activator protein
    838..930     -  CDS            lacI (fragment): lac repressor; lacI; The lac repressor binds to the lac operator to inhibit transcription in E. coli. This inhibition can be relieved by adding lactose or isopropyl-β-D-thiogalactopyranoside (IPTG).
   1113..1701    -  rep_origin     ori: high-copy-number ColE1/pMB1/pBR322/pUC origin of replication
   1872..2687    -  CDS            KanR: aminoglycoside phosphotransferase; aph(3')-Ia; confers resistance to kanamycin in bacteria or G418 (Geneticin®) in eukaryotes
   2688..2792    -  promoter       AmpR promoter: bla
   2887..35      +  CDS            rop (fragment) (across the origin): Rop protein, which maintains plasmids at low copy number; rop
>Addgene plasmid #121320 | pUC57-Kan_FR13_00104931 | depositor full sequence | sequence record 231392 | pUC57-Kan_FR13_00104931 sequence 2887 bps
TCGCGCGTTTCGGTGATGACGGTGAAAACCTCTGACACATGCAGCTCCCGGAGACGGTCACAGCTTGTCT
GTAAGCGGATGCCGGGAGCAGACAAGCCCGTCAGGGCGCGTCAGCGGGTGTTGGCGGGTGTCGGGGCTGG
CTTAACTATGCGGCATCAGAGCAGATTGTACTGAGAGTGCACCATATGCGGTGTGAAATACCGCACAGAT
GCGTAAGGAGAAAATACCGCATCAGGCGCCATTCGCCATTCAGGCTGCGCAACTGTTGGGAAGGGCGATC
GGTGCGGGCCTCTTCGCTATTACGCCAGCTGGCGAAAGGGGGATGTGCTGCAAGGCGATTAAGTTGGGTA
ACGCCAGGGTTTTCCCAGTCACGACGTTGTAAAACGACGGCCAGTGAATTGACGCGTATTGGGATGGAAC
TTGGTCTCTAAGCTCAAACTTTAATCATATAACCTTTAACAGACCAATTTTTTGGCAAAACAACATCTTT
AGTTTCACATCTAGTATTACATTTAATAGTATGACCTTTAATAACAAAATCTTTATCCCAATTACCTCTA
GCCATACCAACAAATCTAGCATTATTATCAAACATTTCAACTTTACACAATTGTGGCAAAACAGCAGCTG
GTTTAGATGGAGCTGGAGTAGCTGGAGCCATTAGAGACCAAGTTCCATCCCAATGGCGCGCCGAGCTTGG
CTCGAGCATGGTCATAGCTGTTTCCTGTGTGAAATTGTTATCCGCTCACAATTCCACACAACATACGAGC
CGGAAGCATAAAGTGTAAAGCCTGGGGTGCCTAATGAGTGAGCTAACTCACATTAATTGCGTTGCGCTCA
CTGCCCGCTTTCCAGTCGGGAAACCTGTCGTGCCAGCTGCATTAATGAATCGGCCAACGCGCGGGGAGAG
GCGGTTTGCGTATTGGGCGCTCTTCCGCTTCCTCGCTCACTGACTCGCTGCGCTCGGTCGTTCGGCTGCG
GCGAGCGGTATCAGCTCACTCAAAGGCGGTAATACGGTTATCCACAGAATCAGGGGATAACGCAGGAAAG
AACATGTGAGCAAAAGGCCAGCAAAAGGCCAGGAACCGTAAAAAGGCCGCGTTGCTGGCGTTTTTCCATA
GGCTCCGCCCCCCTGACGAGCATCACAAAAATCGACGCTCAAGTCAGAGGTGGCGAAACCCGACAGGACT
ATAAAGATACCAGGCGTTTCCCCCTGGAAGCTCCCTCGTGCGCTCTCCTGTTCCGACCCTGCCGCTTACC
GGATACCTGTCCGCCTTTCTCCCTTCGGGAAGCGTGGCGCTTTCTCATAGCTCACGCTGTAGGTATCTCA
GTTCGGTGTAGGTCGTTCGCTCCAAGCTGGGCTGTGTGCACGAACCCCCCGTTCAGCCCGACCGCTGCGC
CTTATCCGGTAACTATCGTCTTGAGTCCAACCCGGTAAGACACGACTTATCGCCACTGGCAGCAGCCACT
GGTAACAGGATTAGCAGAGCGAGGTATGTAGGCGGTGCTACAGAGTTCTTGAAGTGGTGGCCTAACTACG
GCTACACTAGAAGAACAGTATTTGGTATCTGCGCTCTGCTGAAGCCAGTTACCTTCGGAAAAAGAGTTGG
TAGCTCTTGATCCGGCAAACAAACCACCGCTGGTAGCGGTGGTTTTTTTGTTTGCAAGCAGCAGATTACG
CGCAGAAAAAAAGGATCTCAAGAAGATCCTTTGATCTTTTCTACGGGGTCTGACGCTCAGTGGAACGAAA
ACTCACGTTAAGGGATTTTGGTCATGAGATTATCAAAAAGGATCTTCACCTAGATCCTTTTAAATTAAAA
ATGAAGTTTTAAATCAATCTAAAGTATATATGAGTAAACTTGGTCTGACAGTTAGAAAAACTCATCGAGC
ATCAAATGAAACTGCAATTTATTCATATCAGGATTATCAATACCATATTTTTGAAAAAGCCGTTTCTGTA
ATGAAGGAGAAAACTCACCGAGGCAGTTCCATAGGATGGCAAGATCCTGGTATCGGTCTGCGATTCCGAC
TCGTCCAACATCAATACAACCTATTAATTTCCCCTCGTCAAAAATAAGGTTATCAAGTGAGAAATCACCA
TGAGTGACGACTGAATCCGGTGAGAATGGCAAAAGTTTATGCATTTCTTTCCAGACTTGTTCAACAGGCC
AGCCATTACGCTCGTCATCAAAATCACTCGCATCAACCAAACCGTTATTCATTCGTGATTGCGCCTGAGC
GAGACGAAATACGCGATCGCTGTTAAAAGGACAATTACAAACAGGAATCGAATGCAACCGGCGCAGGAAC
ACTGCCAGCGCATCAACAATATTTTCACCTGAATCAGGATATTCTTCTAATACCTGGAATGCTGTTTTCC
CAGGGATCGCAGTGGTGAGTAACCATGCATCATCAGGAGTACGGATAAAATGCTTGATGGTCGGAAGAGG
CATAAATTCCGTCAGCCAGTTTAGTCTGACCATCTCATCTGTAACATCATTGGCAACGCTACCTTTGCCA
TGTTTCAGAAACAACTCTGGCGCATCGGGCTTCCCATACAATCGATAGATTGTCGCACCTGATTGCCCGA
CATTATCGCGAGCCCATTTATACCCATATAAATCAGCATCCATGTTGGAATTTAATCGCGGCCTAGAGCA
AGACGTTTCCCGTTGAATATGGCTCATACTCTTCCTTTTTCAATATTATTGAAGCATTTATCAGGGTTAT
TGTCTCATGAGCGGATACATATTTGAATGTATTTAGAAAAATAAACAAATAGGGGTTCCGCGCACATTTC
CCCGAAAAGTGCCACCTGACGTCTAAGAAACCATTATTATCATGACATTAACCTATAAAAATAGGCGTAT
CACGAGGCCCTTTCGTC
