>Addgene plasmid #121320 | pUC57-Kan_FR13_00104931 | depositor partial sequence | sequence record 230892 | FR13_00104931
TTGGTCTCTAATGGCTCCAGCTACTCCAGCTCCATCTAAACCAGCTGCTGTTTTGCCACAATTGTGTAAA
GTTGAAATGTTTGATAATAATGCTAGATTTGTTGGTATGGCTAGAGGTAATTGGGATAAAGATTTTGTTA
TTAAAGGTCATACTATTAAATGTAATACTAGATGTGAAACTAAAGATGTTGTTTTGCCAAAAAATTGGTC
TGTTAAAGGTTATATGATTAAAGTTTGAGCTTAGAGACCAA
