>Addgene plasmid #121320 | pUC57-Kan_FR13_00104931 | depositor partial sequence | sequence record 230893 | empty_vector
TCGCGCGTTTCGGTGATGACGGTGAAAACCTCTGACACATGCAGCTCCCGGAGACGGTCACAGCTTGTCT
GTAAGCGGATGCCGGGAGCAGACAAGCCCGTCAGGGCGCGTCAGCGGGTGTTGGCGGGTGTCGGGGCTGG
CTTAACTATGCGGCATCAGAGCAGATTGTACTGAGAGTGCACCATATGCGGTGTGAAATACCGCACAGAT
GCGTAAGGAGAAAATACCGCATCAGGCGCCATTCGCCATTCAGGCTGCGCAACTGTTGGGAAGGGCGATC
GGTGCGGGCCTCTTCGCTATTACGCCAGCTGGCGAAAGGGGGATGTGCTGCAAGGCGATTAAGTTGGGTA
ACGCCAGGGTTTTCCCAGTCACGACGTTGTAAAACGACGGCCAGTGAATTGACGCGTATTGGGATATCCC
AATGGCGCGCCGAGCTTGGCTCGAGCATGGTCATAGCTGTTTCCTGTGTGAAATTGTTATCCGCTCACAA
TTCCACACAACATACGAGCCGGAAGCATAAAGTGTAAAGCCTGGGGTGCCTAATGAGTGAGCTAACTCAC
ATTAATTGCGTTGCGCTCACTGCCCGCTTTCCAGTCGGGAAACCTGTCGTGCCAGCTGCATTAATGAATC
GGCCAACGCGCGGGGAGAGGCGGTTTGCGTATTGGGCGCTCTTCCGCTTCCTCGCTCACTGACTCGCTGC
GCTCGGTCGTTCGGCTGCGGCGAGCGGTATCAGCTCACTCAAAGGCGGTAATACGGTTATCCACAGAATC
AGGGGATAACGCAGGAAAGAACATGTGAGCAAAAGGCCAGCAAAAGGCCAGGAACCGTAAAAAGGCCGCG
TTGCTGGCGTTTTTCCATAGGCTCCGCCCCCCTGACGAGCATCACAAAAATCGACGCTCAAGTCAGAGGT
GGCGAAACCCGACAGGACTATAAAGATACCAGGCGTTTCCCCCTGGAAGCTCCCTCGTGCGCTCTCCTGT
TCCGACCCTGCCGCTTACCGGATACCTGTCCGCCTTTCTCCCTTCGGGAAGCGTGGCGCTTTCTCATAGC
TCACGCTGTAGGTATCTCAGTTCGGTGTAGGTCGTTCGCTCCAAGCTGGGCTGTGTGCACGAACCCCCCG
TTCAGCCCGACCGCTGCGCCTTATCCGGTAACTATCGTCTTGAGTCCAACCCGGTAAGACACGACTTATC
GCCACTGGCAGCAGCCACTGGTAACAGGATTAGCAGAGCGAGGTATGTAGGCGGTGCTACAGAGTTCTTG
AAGTGGTGGCCTAACTACGGCTACACTAGAAGAACAGTATTTGGTATCTGCGCTCTGCTGAAGCCAGTTA
CCTTCGGAAAAAGAGTTGGTAGCTCTTGATCCGGCAAACAAACCACCGCTGGTAGCGGTGGTTTTTTTGT
TTGCAAGCAGCAGATTACGCGCAGAAAAAAAGGATCTCAAGAAGATCCTTTGATCTTTTCTACGGGGTCT
GACGCTCAGTGGAACGAAAACTCACGTTAAGGGATTTTGGTCATGAGATTATCAAAAAGGATCTTCACCT
AGATCCTTTTAAATTAAAAATGAAGTTTTAAATCAATCTAAAGTATATATGAGTAAACTTGGTCTGACAG
TTAGAAAAACTCATCGAGCATCAAATGAAACTGCAATTTATTCATATCAGGATTATCAATACCATATTTT
TGAAAAAGCCGTTTCTGTAATGAAGGAGAAAACTCACCGAGGCAGTTCCATAGGATGGCAAGATCCTGGT
ATCGGTCTGCGATTCCGACTCGTCCAACATCAATACAACCTATTAATTTCCCCTCGTCAAAAATAAGGTT
ATCAAGTGAGAAATCACCATGAGTGACGACTGAATCCGGTGAGAATGGCAAAAGTTTATGCATTTCTTTC
CAGACTTGTTCAACAGGCCAGCCATTACGCTCGTCATCAAAATCACTCGCATCAACCAAACCGTTATTCA
TTCGTGATTGCGCCTGAGCGAGACGAAATACGCGATCGCTGTTAAAAGGACAATTACAAACAGGAATCGA
ATGCAACCGGCGCAGGAACACTGCCAGCGCATCAACAATATTTTCACCTGAATCAGGATATTCTTCTAAT
ACCTGGAATGCTGTTTTCCCAGGGATCGCAGTGGTGAGTAACCATGCATCATCAGGAGTACGGATAAAAT
GCTTGATGGTCGGAAGAGGCATAAATTCCGTCAGCCAGTTTAGTCTGACCATCTCATCTGTAACATCATT
GGCAACGCTACCTTTGCCATGTTTCAGAAACAACTCTGGCGCATCGGGCTTCCCATACAATCGATAGATT
GTCGCACCTGATTGCCCGACATTATCGCGAGCCCATTTATACCCATATAAATCAGCATCCATGTTGGAAT
TTAATCGCGGCCTAGAGCAAGACGTTTCCCGTTGAATATGGCTCATACTCTTCCTTTTTCAATATTATTG
AAGCATTTATCAGGGTTATTGTCTCATGAGCGGATACATATTTGAATGTATTTAGAAAAATAAACAAATA
GGGGTTCCGCGCACATTTCCCCGAAAAGTGCCACCTGACGTCTAAGAAACCATTATTATCATGACATTAA
CCTATAAAAATAGGCGTATCACGAGGCCCTTTCGTC
