>Addgene plasmid #121320 | pUC57-Kan_FR13_00104931 | addgene partial sequence | sequence record 238106 | M13-F20 5'-TGTAAAACGACGGCCAGT-3'
TTGGTCTCTAAGCTCAAACTTTAATCATATAACCTTTAACAGACCAATTTTTTGGCAAAACAACATCTTT
AGTTTCACATCTAGTATTACATTTAATAGTATGACCTTTAATAACAAAATCTTTATCCCAATTACCTCTA
GCCATACCAACAAATCTAGCATTATTATCAAACATTTCAACTTTACACAATTGTGGCAAAACAGCAGCTG
GTTTAGATGGAGCTGGAGTAGCTGGAGCCATTAGAGACCAAGTTCCATCCCAATGGCGCGCCGAGCTTGG
CTCGAGCATGGTCATAGCTGTTTCCTGTGTGAAATTGTTATCCGCTCACAATTCCACACAACATACGAGC
CGGAAGCATAAAGTGTAAAGCCTGGGGTGCCTAATGAGTGAGCTAACTCACATTAATTGCGTTGCGCTCA
CTGCCCGCTTTCCAGTCGGGAAACCTGTCGTGCCAGCTGCATTAATGAATCGGCCAACGCGCGGGGAGAG
GCGGTTTGCGTATTGGGCGCTCTTCCGCTTCCTCGCTCACTGACTCGCTGCGCTCGGTCGTTCGGCTGCG
GCGAGCGGTATCAGCTCACTCAAAGGCGGTAATACGGTTATCCACAGAATCAGGGGATAACGCAGGAAAG
AACATGTGAGCAAAAGGCCAGCAAAAGGCCAGGAACCGTAAAAAGGCCGCGTTGCTGGCGTTTTTCCATA
GGCTCCGCCCCCCTGACGAGCATCACAAAAATCGACGCTCAAGTCAGAGGTGGCGAAACCCGACAGGACT
ATAAAGATACCAGGCGTTTCCCCCTGGAAGCTCCCTCGTGCGCTCTCCTGTTCCGACCCTGCCGCTTACC
GGATACCTGTCCGCCTTTCTCCCTTCGGGAAGCGTGGCGCTTTCTCATAGCTCACGCTGTA
